Addgene plasmid #211107: pBiT3.1-C_DTL:1-730
Purpose: Mammalian expression of full-length human DTL. C-terminal HiBiT tag.
Depositing lab: Cheryl Arrowsmith. Depositing organization: University of Toronto. Publication: A Target Class Ligandability Evaluation of WD40 Repeat-Containing Proteins. Ackloo S, Li F, Szewczyk M, Seitova A, Loppnau P, Zeng H, Xu J, Ahmad S, Arnautova YA, Baghaie AJ, Beldar S, Bolotokova A, Centrella PA, Chau I, Clark MA, Cuozzo JW, Dehghani-Tafti S, Disch JS, Dong A, Dumas A, Feng JA, Ghiabi P, Gibson E, Gilmer J, Goldman B, Green SR, Guie MA, Guilinger JP, Harms N, Herasymenko O, Houliston S, Hutchinson A, Kearnes S, Keefe AD, Kimani SW, Kramer T, Kutera M, Kwak HA, Lento C, Li Y, Liu J, Loup J, Machado RAC, Mulhern CJ, Perveen S, Righetto GL, Riley P, Shrestha S, Sigel EA, Silva M, Sintchak MD, Slakman BL, Taylor RD, Thompson J, Torng W, Underkoffler C, von Rechenberg M, Walsh RT, Watson I, Wilson DJ, Wolf E, Yadav M, Yazdi AK, Zhang J, Zhang Y, Santhakumar V, Edwards AM, Barsyte-Lovejoy D, Schapira M, Brown PJ, Halabelian L, Arrowsmith CH. J Med Chem. 2025 Jan 23;68(2):1092-1112. doi: 10.1021/acs.jmedchem.4c02010. Epub 2024 Nov 4. PubMed 39495097.
Backbone
  Vector backbone: pBiT3.1-C
  Backbone manufacturer: Promega
  Vector type: Mammalian Expression
  Selectable markers: Neomycin (select with G418)
Growth in bacteria
  Bacterial resistance: Kanamycin, 50 μg/mL
  Growth temperature: 37°C
  Growth strain: DH5alpha
  Copy number: High Copy
Gene/Insert
  Gene/Insert name: DTL:M1-L730
  Species: H. sapiens (human)
  Insert size (bp): 2190
  Mutation: wild type
  Entrez Gene: DTL (a.k.a. CDT2, DCAF2, L2DTL, RAMP)
  Promoter: CMV
  Tag / fusion protein: GSSGGSSGVSGWRLFKKIS (C terminal on insert)
  Cloning method: Ligation Independent Cloning
  Sequencing primers: 5′ T7; 3′ TTGCTCAGCGGTGGCAGCAG
Resource information
  A portion of this plasmid was derived from a plasmid made by: Mammalian Gene Collection (BC033540)
Terms and licenses: Academic/Nonprofit Terms; Industry Terms: Not Available to Industry
Depositor comments: 5' Cloning Site: EcoR1 (not destroyed), 3' Cloning Site: Xho1 (not destroyed).
How to cite: pBiT3.1-C_DTL:1-730 was a gift from Cheryl Arrowsmith (Addgene plasmid # 211107 ; http://n2t.net/addgene:211107 ; RRID:Addgene_211107)
