[The description below was written by a language model from this plasmid's Addgene catalogue record and pLannotate feature annotations shown in this document.]
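Description:
pBiT3.1-C_DTL:1-730 is a mammalian expression plasmid built on Promega's pBiT3.1-C backbone and encoding full-length, wild-type human DTL (residues M1–L730; also known as CDT2, DCAF2, L2DTL or RAMP). DTL is the WD40-repeat substrate adapter of the CRL4(CDT2) E3 ubiquitin ligase, which is involved in cell cycle control and the DNA damage response. The 2,190 bp open reading frame, derived from a Mammalian Gene Collection clone, was inserted by ligation-independent cloning between retained EcoRI and XhoI sites. It is fused at its C terminus, through a short glycine-serine linker, to the 11-residue HiBiT peptide. HiBiT complements the LgBiT fragment of NanoLuc to restore luciferase activity, so the tagged protein can be quantified by luminescence.

Transcription is driven by the CMV immediate-early enhancer and promoter, followed by a chimeric β-globin/immunoglobulin intron that improves mRNA processing, and ends at an SV40 polyadenylation signal. A T7 promoter upstream of the insert serves as a sequencing primer site and could support in vitro transcription. The plasmid replicates in E. coli at high copy from a ColE1/pUC-type origin and is selected with kanamycin through an EM7-driven neo (nptII) gene, which is preceded by a loxP site.

The catalogue lists neomycin/G418 as the mammalian selectable marker. The annotated sequence, however, shows neo under a bacterial promoter only, alongside a separate SV40 promoter–blasticidin S deaminase–synthetic poly(A) cassette, so blasticidin may be the functional mammalian selection. The small "SET1" and large T antigen fragments are probably annotation artefacts. The construct comes from a study of the ligandability of WD40 repeat proteins, where HiBiT-tagged DTL would suit cellular measurements of protein level or target engagement, although the record does not name the specific assay.
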