Features (pLannotate 1.2.2; 17 found; start..end, strand, type, name):
     24..105     -  polyA_signal   SV40 poly(A) signal: SV40 polyadenylation signal
    128..211     -  CDS            large T antigen (fragment): large T antigen from SV40 (simian virus 40)
    276..641     +  enhancer       CMV enhancer: human cytomegalovirus immediate early enhancer
    643..842     +  promoter       CMV promoter: human cytomegalovirus (CMV) immediate early promoter
    981..1113    +  intron         chimeric intron: chimera between introns from human β-globin and immunoglobulin heavy chain genes
   1157..1175    +  promoter       T7 promoter: promoter for bacteriophage T7 RNA polymerase
   1243..3432    +  CDS            DTL: DTL_HUMAN - Also known as CDT2, CDW1, DCAF2, L2DTL, RAMP. Experimental evidence at protein level: Swiss-Prot protein existence level 1. Substrate-specific adapter of a DCX (DDB1-CUL4-X-box) E3 ubiquitin-protein ligase complex required for cell cycle control, DNA damage response and translesion DNA synthesis. The DCX(DTL) complex, also named CRL4(CDT2) complex, mediates the polyubiquitination and subsequent degradation of CDT1, CDKN1A/p21(CIP1), FBH1, KMT5A and SDE2 (PubMed:16861906, PubMed:16949367, PubMed:16964240, PubMed:17085480, PubMed:18703516, PubMed:18794347, PubMed:18794348, PubMed:193
   3528..3555    +  CDS            SET1 (fragment): solubility-enhancement tag derived from T7 phage gene 10B
   3581..3702    -  polyA_signal   SV40 poly(A) signal: SV40 polyadenylation signal
   3725..3793    -  CDS            large T antigen (fragment): large T antigen from SV40 (simian virus 40)
   3817..3850    +  protein_bind   loxP: Cre-mediated recombination occurs in the 8-bp core sequence (GCATACAT). Cre recombinase
   3860..3907    +  promoter       EM7 promoter: synthetic bacterial promoter&nbsp
   3939..4730    +  CDS            neo: KKA2_KLEPN - Also known as kan, nptII. Experimental evidence at protein level: Swiss-Prot protein existence level 1. Resistance to kanamycin, neomycin, paromomycin, ribostamycin, butirosin and gentamicin B. From Klebsiella pneumoniae.
   4891..5479    -  rep_origin     ori: high-copy-number ColE1/pMB1/pBR322/pUC origin of replication
   5605..5653    -  polyA_signal   poly(A) signal: synthetic polyadenylation signal
   5677..6075    -  CDS            BSD: blasticidin S deaminase; Aspergillus terreus BSD; confers resistance to blasticidin
   6106..6463    -  promoter       SV40 promoter: SV40 enhancer and early promoter
>Addgene plasmid #211107 | pBiT3.1-C_DTL:1-730 | addgene full sequence | sequence record 425976 | Addgene NGS Result
AAGACGCGTTAATTAAGACGTCGGCAGTGAAAAAAATGCTTTATTTGTGAAATTTGTGATGCTATTGCTT
TATTTGTAACCATTATAAGCTGCAATAAACAAGTTAACAACAACAATTGCATTCATTTTATGTTTCAGGT
TCAGGGGGAGGTGTGGGAGGTTTTTTAAAGCAAGTAAAACCTCTACAAATGTGGTATGGCTGATTATGAT
CCGCGGCCGCAATACGTCGACGTTATCAGCTGACTTCGTACGAGAGCCTAGGATTATGGCGCGCCACTAG
TTATTAATAGTAATCAATTACGGGGTCATTAGTTCATAGCCCATATATGGAGTTCCGCGTTACATAACTT
ACGGTAAATGGCCCGCCTGGCTGACCGCCCAACGACCCCCGCCCATTGACGTCAATAATGACGTATGTTC
CCATAGTAACGCCAATAGGGACTTTCCATTGACGTCAATGGGTGGAGTATTTACGGTAAACTGCCCACTT
GGCAGTACATCAAGTGTATCATATGCCAAGTCCGCCCCCTATTGACGTCAATGACGGTAAATGGCCCGCC
TGGCATTATGCCCAGTACATGACCTTACGGGACTTTCCTACTTGGCAGTACATCTACGTATTAGTCATCG
CTATTACCATGGTGATGCGGTTTTGGCAGTACACCAATGGGCGTGGATAGCGGTTTGACTCACGGGGATT
TCCAAGTCTCCACCCCATTGACGTCAATGGGAGTTTGTTTTGGCACCAAAATCAACGGGACTTTCCAAAA
TGTCGTAATAACCCCGCCCCGTTGACGCAAATGGGCGGTAGGCGTGTACGGTGGGAGGTCTATATAAGCA
GAGCTGGTTTAGTGAACCGTCAGATCACTAGAATCTTTATTGCGGTAGTTTATCACAGTTAAATTGCTAA
CGCAGTCAGTGCTTCTGACACAACAGTCTCGAACTTAAGCTGCAGAAGTTGGTCGTGAGGCACTGGGCAG
GTAAGTATCAAGGTTACAAGACAGGTTTAAGGAGACCAATAGAAACTGGGCTTGTCGAGACAGAGAAGAC
TCTTGCGTTTCTGATAGGCACCTATTGGTCTTACTGACATCCACTTTGCCTTTCTCTCCACAGGTGTCCA
CTCCCAGTTCAATTACAGCTCTTAAGGCTAGAGTATTAATACGACTCACTATAGGGGCGATCGCAACAAG
CTTCGGGAAGATCTGGAGCTAGCGGCGGGGGATCCGGTGGGAATTCGACACCATGCTCTTCAATTCGGTG
CTCCGCCAGCCCCAGCTTGGCGTCCTGAGAAATGGATGGTCTTCACAATACCCTCTTCAATCCCTTCTGA
CTGGTTATCAGTGCAGTGGTAATGATGAACACACTTCTTATGGAGAAACAGGAGTCCCAGTTCCTCCTTT
TGGATGTACCTTCTCTTCTGCTCCCAATATGGAACATGTACTAGCAGTTGCCAATGAAGAAGGCTTTGTT
CGATTGTATAACACAGAATCACAAAGTTTCAGAAAGAAGTGCTTCAAAGAATGGATGGCTCACTGGAATG
CCGTCTTTGACCTGGCCTGGGTTCCTGGTGAACTTAAACTTGTTACAGCAGCAGGTGATCAAACAGCCAA
ATTTTGGGACGTAAAAGCTGGTGAGCTGATTGGAACATGCAAAGGTCATCAATGCAGCCTCAAGTCAGTT
GCCTTTTCTAAGTTTGAGAAAGCTGTATTCTGTACGGGTGGAAGAGATGGCAACATTATGGTCTGGGATA
CCAGGTGCAACAAAAAAGATGGGTTTTATAGGCAAGTGAATCAAATCAGTGGAGCTCACAATACCTCAGA
CAAGCAAACCCCTTCAAAACCCAAGAAGAAACAGAATTCAAAAGGACTTGCTCCTTCTGTGGATTTCCAG
CAAAGTGTTACTGTGGTCCTCTTTCAAGACGAGAATACCTTAGTCTCAGCAGGAGCTGTGGATGGGATAA
TCAAAGTATGGGATTTACGTAAGAATTATACTGCTTATCGACAAGAACCCATAGCATCCAAGTCTTTCCT
GTACCCAGGTAGCAGCACTCGAAAACTTGGATATTCAAGTCTGATTTTGGATTCCACTGGCTCTACTTTA
TTTGCTAATTGCACAGACGATAACATCTACATGTTTAATATGACTGGGTTGAAGACTTCTCCAGTGGCTA
TTTTCAATGGACACCAGAACTCTACCTTTTATGTAAAATCCAGCCTTAGTCCAGATGACCAGTTTTTAGT
CAGTGGCTCAAGTGATGAAGCTGCCTACATATGGAAGGTCTCCACACCCTGGCAACCTCCTACTGTGCTC
CTGGGTCATTCTCAAGAGGTCACGTCTGTGTGCTGGTGTCCATCTGACTTCACAAAGATTGCTACCTGTT
CTGATGACAATACACTAAAAATCTGGCGCTTGAATAGAGGCTTAGAGGAGAAACCAGGAGGTGATAAACT
TTCCACGGTGGGTTGGGCCTCTCAGAAGAAAAAAGAGTCAAGACCTGGCCTAGTAACAGTAACGAGTAGC
CAGAGTACTCCTGCCAAAGCCCCCAGGGCAAAGTGCAATCCATCCAATTCTTCCCCGTCATCCGCAGCTT
GTGCCCCAAGCTGTGCTGGAGACCTCCCTCTTCCTTCAAATACTCCTACGTTCTCTATTAAAACCTCTCC
TGCCAAGGCCCGGTCTCCCATCAACAGAAGAGGCTCTGTCTCCTCCGTCTCTCCCAAGCCACCTTCATCT
TTCAAGATGTCGATTAGAAACTGGGTGACCCGAACACCTTCCTCATCACCACCCATCACTCCACCTGCTT
CGGAGACCAAGATCATGTCTCCGAGAAAAGCCCTTATTCCTGTGAGCCAGAAGTCATCCCAAGCAGAGGC
TTGCTCTGAGTCTAGAAATAGAGTAAAGAGGAGGCTAGACTCAAGCTGTCTGGAGAGTGTGAAACAAAAG
TGTGTGAAGAGTTGTAACTGTGTGACTGAGCTTGATGGCCAAGTTGAAAATCTTCATTTGGATCTGTGCT
GCCTTGCTGGTAACCAGGAAGACCTTAGTAAGGACTCTCTAGGTCCTACCAAATCAAGCAAAATTGAAGG
AGCTGGTACCAGTATCTCAGAGCCTCCGTCTCCTATCAGTCCGTATGCTTCAGAAAGCTGTGGAACGCTA
CCTCTTCCTTTGAGACCTTGTGGAGAAGGGTCTGAAATGGTAGGCAAAGAGAATAGTTCCCCAGAGAATA
AAAACTGGTTGTTGGCCATGGCAGCCAAACGGAAGGCTGAGAATCCATCTCCACGAAGTCCGTCATCCCA
GACACCCAATTCCAGGAGACAGAGCGGAAAGAAATTGCCAAGCCCGGTCACCATCACGCCCAGCTCCATG
AGGAAAATCTGCACATACTTCCATAGAAAGTCCCAGGAGGACTTCTGTGGTCCTGAACACTCAACAGAGT
TAGGCTCGAGCGGTGGGAGCTCCGGTGTGAGCGGCTGGCGGCTGTTCAAGAAGATTAGCTAAGTTTAAAC
GGCCGCGACTCTAGACTGCAGGCATGCAAGCTGATTTGGCTGCTGCCACCGCTGAGCAAGGCCGCTTCGA
GCAGACATGATAAGATACATTGATGAGTTTGGACAAACCACAACTAGAATGCAGTGAAAAAAATGCTTTA
TTTGTGAAATTTGTGATGCTATTGCTTTATTTGTAACCATTATAAGCTGCAATAAACAAGTTAACAACAA
CAATTGCATTCATTTTATGTTTCAGGTTCAGGGGGAGATGTGGGAGGTTTTTTTAAGCAAGTAAAACCTC
TACAAATGTGGTAAAATCTTAATTAAGACTTCTAATATAACTTCGTATAGCATACATTATACGAAGTTAT
GGTTCCACTGTTGACAATTAATCATCGGCATAGTATATCGGCATAGTATAATACGACAAGGTGAGGAACT
AAACCCAGGAGGCAGATCATGATTGAACAAGATGGATTGCACGCAGGTTCTCCGGCCGCTTGGGTGGAGA
GGCTATTCGGCTATGACTGGGCACAACAGACAATCGGCTGCTCTGATGCCGCCGTGTTCCGGCTGTCAGC
GCAGGGGCGCCCGGTTCTTTTTGTCAAGACCGACCTGTCCGGTGCCCTGAATGAACTGCAGGACGAGGCA
GCGCGGCTATCGTGGCTGGCCACGACGGGCGTTCCTTGCGCAGCTGTGCTCGACGTTGTCACTGAAGCGG
GAAGGGACTGGCTGCTATTGGGCGAAGTGCCGGGGCAGGATCTCCTGTCATCTCACCTTGCTCCTGCCGA
GAAAGTATCCATCATGGCTGATGCAATGCGGCGGCTGCATACGCTTGATCCGGCTACCTGCCCATTCGAC
CACCAAGCGAAACATCGCATCGAGCGAGCACGTACTCGGATGGAAGCCGGTCTTGTCGATCAGGATGATC
TGGACGAAGAGCATCAGGGGCTCGCGCCAGCCGAACTGTTCGCCAGGCTCAAGGCGCGCATGCCCGACGG
CGAGGATCTCGTCGTGACCCATGGCGATGCCTGCTTGCCGAATATCATGGTGGAAAATGGCCGCTTTTCT
GGATTCATCGACTGTGGCCGGCTGGGTGTGGCGGACCGCTATCAGGACATAGCGTTGGCTACCCGTGATA
TTGCTGAAGAGCTTGGCGGCGAATGGGCTGACCGCTTCCTCGTGCTTTACGGTATCGCCGCTCCCGATTC
GCAGCGCATCGCCTTCTATCGCCTTCTTGACGAGTTCTTCTGATTCGAAATGACCGACCAAGCGACGCCC
AACCGGTATCAGCTCACTCAAAGGCGGTAATACGGTTATCCACAGAATCAGGGGATAACGCAGGAAAGAA
CATGTGAGCAAAAGGCCAGCAAAAGGCCAGGAACCGTAAAAAGGCCGCGTTGCTGGCGTTTTTCCATAGG
CTCCGCCCCCCTGACGAGCATCACAAAAATCGACGCTCAAGTCAGAGGTGGCGAAACCCGACAGGACTAT
AAAGATACCAGGCGTTTCCCCCTGGAAGCTCCCTCGTGCGCTCTCCTGTTCCGACCCTGCCGCTTACCGG
ATACCTGTCCGCCTTTCTCCCTTCGGGAAGCGTGGCGCTTTCTCATAGCTCACGCTGTAGGTATCTCAGT
TCGGTGTAGGTCGTTCGCTCCAAGCTGGGCTGTGTGCACGAACCCCCCGTTCAGCCCGACCGCTGCGCCT
TATCCGGTAACTATCGTCTTGAGTCCAACCCGGTAAGACACGACTTATCGCCACTGGCAGCAGCCACTGG
TAACAGGATTAGCAGAGCGAGGTATGTAGGCGGTGCTACAGAGTTCTTGAAGTGGTGGCCTAACTACGGC
TACACTAGAAGGACAGTATTTGGTATCTGCGCTCTGCTGAAGCCAGTTACCTTCGGAAAAAGAGTTGGTA
GCTCTTGATCCGGCAAACAAACCACCGCTGGTAGCGGTGGTTTTTTTGTTTGCAAGCAGCAGATTACGCG
CAGAAAAAAAGGATTTCAAGAAGATCCTTTGATCTTTTCTACGGGGTCTGACGCTCAGTGGAACGAAAAC
TCACGTTAAGGGATTTTGGTCATGAGATTATCAAAAAGGATCTTCACCTAGATCCTTTTATAGTCCGGAA
TCGTCACACAAAAAACCAACACACAGATGTAATGAAAATAAAGATATTTTATTGCGGCCATCGTGATGGC
TAGAGTTTAGCCCTCCCACACATAACCAGAGGGCAGCAATTCACGAATCCCAACTGCCGTCGGCTGTCCA
TCACTGTCCTTCACTATGGCTTTGATCCCAGGATGCAGATCGAGAAGCACCTGTCGGCACCGTCCGCAGG
GGCTCAAGATGCCCCTGTTCTCATTTCCGATCGCGACGATACAAGTCAGGTTGCCAGCTGCCGCAGCAGC
AGCAGTGCCCAGCACCACGAGTTCTGCACAAGGTCCCCCAGTAAAATGATATACATTGACACCAGTGAAG
ATGCGGCCGTCGCTAGAGAGAGCTGCGCTGGCGACGCTGTAGTCTTCAGAGATGGGGATGCTGTTGATTG
TAGCCGTTGCTCTTTCAATGAGGGTGGATTCTTCTTGAGACAAAGGCTTGGCCATGGTGGCGCTAGTGTC
AGAAGAATCGAGCTTTTTGCAAAAGCCTAGGCCTCCAAAAAAGCCTCCTCACTACTTCTGGAATAGCTCA
GAGGCCGAGGCGGCCTCGGCCTCTGCATAAATAAAAAAAATTAGTCAGCCATGGGGCGGAGAATGGGCGG
AACTGGGCGGAGTTAGGGGCGGGATGGGCGGAGTTAGGGGCGGGACTATGGTTGCTGACTAATTGAGATG
CATGCTTTGCATACTTCTGCCTGCTGGGGAGCCTGGGGACTTTCCACACCTGGTTGCTGACTAATTGAGA
TGCATGCTTTGCATACTTCTGCCTGCTGGGGAGCCTGGGGACTTTCCACACCCTAACTGACACACATTCC
ACAGCTGGTTCTTTCCGCCTCAGAAGGTACCTAACCAAGTTCCTCTTTCAGAGGTTATTTCAGGCCATGG
TGCTGCGC
