>Addgene plasmid #211107 | pBiT3.1-C_DTL:1-730 | depositor partial sequence | sequence record 411694 | Insert sequence
ATGCTCTTCAATTCGGTGCTCCGCCAGCCCCAGCTTGGCGTCCTGAGAAATGGATGGTCTTCACAATACC
CTCTTCAATCCCTTCTGACTGGTTATCAGTGCAGTGGTAATGATGAACACACTTCTTATGGAGAAACAGG
AGTCCCAGTTCCTCCTTTTGGATGTACCTTCTCTTCTGCTCCCAATATGGAACATGTACTAGCAGTTGCC
AATGAAGAAGGCTTTGTTCGATTGTATAACACAGAATCACAAAGTTTCAGAAAGAAGTGCTTCAAAGAAT
GGATGGCTCACTGGAATGCCGTCTTTGACCTGGCCTGGGTTCCTGGTGAACTTAAACTTGTTACAGCAGC
AGGTGATCAAACAGCCAAATTTTGGGACGTAAAAGCTGGTGAGCTGATTGGAACATGCAAAGGTCATCAA
TGCAGCCTCAAGTCAGTTGCCTTTTCTAAGTTTGAGAAAGCTGTATTCTGTACGGGTGGAAGAGATGGCA
ACATTATGGTCTGGGATACCAGGTGCAACAAAAAAGATGGGTTTTATAGGCAAGTGAATCAAATCAGTGG
AGCTCACAATACCTCAGACAAGCAAACCCCTTCAAAACCCAAGAAGAAACAGAATTCAAAAGGACTTGCT
CCTTCTGTGGATTTCCAGCAAAGTGTTACTGTGGTCCTCTTTCAAGACGAGAATACCTTAGTCTCAGCAG
GAGCTGTGGATGGGATAATCAAAGTATGGGATTTACGTAAGAATTATACTGCTTATCGACAAGAACCCAT
AGCATCCAAGTCTTTCCTGTACCCAGGTAGCAGCACTCGAAAACTTGGATATTCAAGTCTGATTTTGGAT
TCCACTGGCTCTACTTTATTTGCTAATTGCACAGACGATAACATCTACATGTTTAATATGACTGGGTTGA
AGACTTCTCCAGTGGCTATTTTCAATGGACACCAGAACTCTACCTTTTATGTAAAATCCAGCCTTAGTCC
AGATGACCAGTTTTTAGTCAGTGGCTCAAGTGATGAAGCTGCCTACATATGGAAGGTCTCCACACCCTGG
CAACCTCCTACTGTGCTCCTGGGTCATTCTCAAGAGGTCACGTCTGTGTGCTGGTGTCCATCTGACTTCA
CAAAGATTGCTACCTGTTCTGATGACAATACACTAAAAATCTGGCGCTTGAATAGAGGCTTAGAGGAGAA
ACCAGGAGGTGATAAACTTTCCACGGTGGGTTGGGCCTCTCAGAAGAAAAAAGAGTCAAGACCTGGCCTA
GTAACAGTAACGAGTAGCCAGAGTACTCCTGCCAAAGCCCCCAGGGCAAAGTGCAATCCATCCAATTCTT
CCCCGTCATCCGCAGCTTGTGCCCCAAGCTGTGCTGGAGACCTCCCTCTTCCTTCAAATACTCCTACGTT
CTCTATTAAAACCTCTCCTGCCAAGGCCCGGTCTCCCATCAACAGAAGAGGCTCTGTCTCCTCCGTCTCT
CCCAAGCCACCTTCATCTTTCAAGATGTCGATTAGAAACTGGGTGACCCGAACACCTTCCTCATCACCAC
CCATCACTCCACCTGCTTCGGAGACCAAGATCATGTCTCCGAGAAAAGCCCTTATTCCTGTGAGCCAGAA
GTCATCCCAAGCAGAGGCTTGCTCTGAGTCTAGAAATAGAGTAAAGAGGAGGCTAGACTCAAGCTGTCTG
GAGAGTGTGAAACAAAAGTGTGTGAAGAGTTGTAACTGTGTGACTGAGCTTGATGGCCAAGTTGAAAATC
TTCATTTGGATCTGTGCTGCCTTGCTGGTAACCAGGAAGACCTTAGTAAGGACTCTCTAGGTCCTACCAA
ATCAAGCAAAATTGAAGGAGCTGGTACCAGTATCTCAGAGCCTCCGTCTCCTATCAGTCCGTATGCTTCA
GAAAGCTGTGGAACGCTACCTCTTCCTTTGAGACCTTGTGGAGAAGGGTCTGAAATGGTAGGCAAAGAGA
ATAGTTCCCCAGAGAATAAAAACTGGTTGTTGGCCATGGCAGCCAAACGGAAGGCTGAGAATCCATCTCC
ACGAAGTCCGTCATCCCAGACACCCAATTCCAGGAGACAGAGCGGAAAGAAATTGCCAAGCCCGGTCACC
ATCACGCCCAGCTCCATGAGGAAAATCTGCACATACTTCCATAGAAAGTCCCAGGAGGACTTCTGTGGTC
CTGAACACTCAACAGAGTTA
